>Addgene plasmid #230767 | AiP20015 - pAAV-AiE3047m-minBG-SYFP2-WPRE3-BGHpA | addgene full sequence | sequence record 466347 | Addgene NGS Result
TCGTTAAAATGACTAGTAAGTCTCAAAGACCAAGTAGCTGCCTGGGGTTTCATTCCATTTCTGTGAGGCC
CATATGCATCTCAAAACACCCTGTTCTCATTAATCTGTCTTTTGCCAGTTCAATTAGCAGGGTCCTCAGC
CACTGCAACTGAGAAGGTGGAAGAGAAAGCTTTTGTTCTTCTTTGGCAGACCATTACTTACGCCGGCGGA
GCTCGGGCTGGGCATAAAAGTCAGGGCAGAGCCATCTATTGCTTACATTTGCTTCTGGGATCCAGATCTT
TCGAAGCTAGCGCTACCGGTCGCCACCATGGTGAGCAAGGGCGAGGAGCTGTTCACCGGGGTGGTGCCCA
TCCTGGTCGAGCTGGACGGCGACGTAAACGGCCACAAGTTCAGCGTGTCCGGCGAGGGCGAGGGCGATGC
CACCTACGGCAAGCTGACCCTGAAGCTGATCTGCACCACCGGCAAGCTGCCCGTGCCCTGGCCCACCCTC
GTGACCACCCTGGGCTACGGCGTGCAGTGCTTCGCCCGCTACCCCGACCACATGAAGCAGCACGACTTCT
TCAAGTCCGCCATGCCCGAAGGCTACGTCCAGGAGCGCACCATCTTCTTCAAGGACGACGGCAACTACAA
GACCCGCGCCGAGGTGAAGTTCGAGGGCGACACCCTGGTGAACCGCATCGAGCTGAAGGGCATCGACTTC
AAGGAGGACGGCAACATCCTGGGGCACAAGCTGGAGTACAACTACAACAGCCACAACGTCTATATCACCG
CCGACAAGCAGAAGAACGGCATCAAGGCCAACTTCAAGATCCGCCACAACATCGAGGACGGCGGCGTGCA
GCTCGCCGACCACTACCAGCAGAACACCCCCATCGGCGACGGCCCCGTGCTGCTGCCCGACAACCACTAC
CTGAGCTACCAGTCCAAGCTGAGCAAAGACCCCAACGAGAAGCGCGATCACATGGTCCTGCTGGAGTTCG
TGACCGCCGCCGGGATCACTCTCGGCATGGACGAGCTGTACAAGTAAGTCGACGGCGCGCCGCGGCCGCG
AATTCGATATCATAATCAACCTCTGGATTACAAAATTTGTGAAAGATTGACTGGTATTCTTAACTATGTT
GCTCCTTTTACGCTATGTGGATACGCTGCTTTAATGCCTTTGTATCATGCTATTGCTTCCCGTATGGCTT
TCATTTTCTCCTCCTTGTATAAATCCTGGTTAGTTCTTGCCACGGCGGAACTCATCGCCGCCTGCCTTGC
CCGCTGCTGGACAGGGGCTCGGCTGTTGGGCACTGACAATTCCGTGGCTCGAGAGATCTTCGACTGTGCC
TTCTAGTTGCCAGCCATCTGTTGTTTGCCCCTCCCCCGTGCCTTCCTTGACCCTGGAAGGTGCCACTCCC
ACTGTCCTTTCCTAATAAAATGAGGAAATTGCATCGCATTGTCTGAGTAGGTGTCATTCTATTCTGGGGG
GTGGGGTGGGGCAGGACAGCAAGGGGGAGGATTGGGAAGACAATAGCAGGCATGAGATCTCACGTGCGGA
CCGAGCGGCCGCAGGAACCCCTAGTGATGGAGTTGGCCACTCCCTCTCTGCGCGCTCGCTCGCTCACTGA
GGCCGGGCGACCAAAGGTCGCCCGACGCCCGGGCTTTGCCCGGGCGGCCTCAGTGAGCGAGCGAGCGCGC
AGCTGCCTGCAGGGGCGCCTGATGCGGTATTTTCTCCTTACGCATCTGTGCGGTATTTCACACCGCATA
[95 nt withheld, positions 1750-1844]
T
[46 nt withheld, positions 1846-1891]
C
[141 nt withheld, positions 1893-2033]
CCTTTGACGTTGGAGTCCACGTTCTTT
[37 nt withheld, positions 2061-2097]
ACTCTATCTCGGGCTATTCTTTTGATTTATAAGGGATTTTGCCGATTTCGGTCTATTGGTTAAAAAATGA
GCTGATTTAACAAAAATTTAACGCGAATTTTAACAAAATATTAACGTTTACAATTTTATGGTGCACTCTC
AGTACAATCTGCTCTGATGCCGCATAGTTAAGCCAGCCCCGACACCCGCCAACACCCGCTGACGCGCCCT
GACGGGCTTGTCTGCTCCCGGCATCCGCTTACAGACAAGCTGTGACCGTCTCCGGGAGCTGCATGTGTCA
GAGGTTTTCACCGTCATCACCGAAACGCGCGAGACGAAAGGGCCTCGTGATACGCCTATTTTTATAGGTT
AATGTCATGATAATAATGGTTTCTTAGACGTCAGGTGGCACTTTTCGGGGAAATGTGCGCGGAACCCCTA
TTTGTTTATTTTTCTAAATACATTCAAATATGTATCCGCTCATGAGACAATAACCCTGATAAATGCTTCA
ATAATATTGAAAAAGGAAGAGTATGAGTATTCAACATTTCCGTGTCGCCCTTATTCCCTTTTTTGCGGCA
TTTTGCCTTCCTGTTTTTGCTCACCCAGAAACGCTGGTGAAAGTAAAAGATGCTGAAGATCAGTTGGGTG
CACGAGTGGGTTACATCGAACTGGATCTCAACAGCGGTAAGATCCTTGAGAGTTTTCGCCCCGAAGAACG
TTTTCCAATGATGAGCACTTTTAAAGTTCTGCTATGTGGCGCGGTATTATCCCGTATTGACGCCGGGCAA
GAGCAACTCGGTCGCCGCATACACTATTCTCAGAATGACTTGGTTGAGTACTCACCAGTCACAGAAAAGC
ATCTTACGGATGGCATGACAGTAAGAGAATTATGCAGTGCTGCCATAACCATGAGTGATAACACTGCGGC
CAACTTACTTCTGACAACGATCGGAGGACCGAAGGAGCTAACCGCTTTTTTGCACAACATGGGGGATCAT
GTAACTCGCCTTGATCGTTGGGAACCGGAGCTGAATGAAGCCATACCAAACGACGAGCGTGACACCACGA
TGCCTGTAGCAATGGCAACAACGTTGCGCAAACTATTAACTGGCGAACTACTTACTCTAGCTTCCCGGCA
ACAATTAATAGACTGGATGGAGGCGGATAAAGTTGCAGGACCACTTCTGCGCTCGGCCCTTCCGGCTGGC
TGGTTTATTGCTGATAAATCTGGAGCCGGTGAGCGTGGGTCTCGCGGTATCATTGCAGCACTGGGGCCAG
ATGGTAAGCCCTCCCGTATCGTAGTTATCTACACGACGGGGAGTCAGGCAACTATGGATGAACGAAATAG
ACAGATCGCTGAGATAGGTGCCTCACTGATTAAGCATTGGTAACTGTCAGACCAAGTTTACTCATATATA
CTTTAGATTGATTTAAAACTTCATTTTTAATTTAAAAGGATCTAGGTGAAGATCCTTTTTGATAATCTCA
TGACCAAAATCCCTTAACGTGAGTTTTCGTTCCACTGAGCGTCAGACCCCGTAGAAAAGATCAAAGGATC
TTCTTGAGATCCTTTTTTTCTGCGCGTAATCTGCTGCTTGCAAACAAAAAAACCACCGCTACCAGCGGTG
GTTTGTTTGCCGGATCAAGAGCTACCAACTCTTTTTCCGAAGGTAACTGGCTTCAGCAGAGCGCAGATAC
CAAATACTGTTCTTCTAGTGTAGCCGTAGTTAGGCCACCACTTCAAGAACTCTGTAGCACCGCCTACATA
CCTCGCTCTGCTAATCCTGTTACCAGTGGCTGCTGCCAGTGGCGATAAGTCGTGTCTTACCGGGTTGGAC
TCAAGACGATAGTTACCGGATAAGGCGCAGCGGTCGGGCTGAACGGGGGGTTCGTGCACACAGCCCAGCT
TGGAGCGAACGACCTACACCGAACTGAGATACCTACAGCGTGAGCTATGAGAAAGCGCCACGCTTCCCGA
AGGGAGAAAGGCGGACAGGTATCCGGTAAGCGGCAGGGTCGGAACAGGAGAGCGCACGAGGGAGCTTCCA
GGGGGAAACGCCTGGTATCTTTATAGTCCTGTCGGGTTTCGCCACCTCTGACTTGAGCGTCGATTTTTGT
GATGCTCGTCAGGGGGGCGGAGCCTATGGAAAAACGCCAGCAACGCGGCCTTTTTACGGTTCCTGGCCTT
TTGCTGGCCTTTTGCTCACATGTCCTGCAGGCAGCTGCGCGCTCGCTCGCTCACTGAGGCCGCCCGGGCG
TCGGGCGACCTTTGGTCGCCCGGCCTCAGTGAGCGAGCGAGCGCGCAGAGAGGGAGTGGCCAACTCCATC
ACTAGGGGTTCCTGCGGCCGCACGCGTTGAGCCATGCAAATGAGCTGAAGGCATCAGAATGTGCTACCAC
TCAGCCACCTTCGCATAAAAACTGCTTTGAGCTGGAAGCAACCAACACCAACAAAAGCTCCCTATGCTGC
CCTTGTTTGCCAAAAAGTAGAGCCTGATTTCACTTTGTGAGGTGTTGCTCCCTCTGCCTCTCTCGTGCCA
GGGAAGGCAGAATGAAAAGCCACTCTAGGCTGTTTGTCCAGAGGCGGCACTGCAAGGCACAGCGTCACTA
ACATGGCTGAAACAGTCCTTCTCCTCCAGTACCTTCCCCCATGTATTCAGCTTCCCACCAGCCACTGCCC
TTGGACGCCAGGAAACCTTTTCCTCTGCCTTGTCATATACCCATAAAATTGTTCCCCCC
Features (pLannotate 1.2.2; 14 found; start..end, strand, type, name):
    308..1024    +  CDS            SYFP2: SYFP2 is a basic (constitutively fluorescent) yellow fluorescent protein published in 2006, derived from Aequorea victoria. It is reported to be a very rapidly-maturing monomer with moderate acid sensitivity.
   1064..1221    +  misc_feature   WPRE (fragment): woodchuck hepatitis virus posttranscriptional regulatory element
   1227..1307    +  misc_feature   WPRE (fragment): woodchuck hepatitis virus posttranscriptional regulatory element
   1324..1435    +  polyA_signal   bGH poly(A) signal: bovine growth hormone polyadenylation signal
   1553..1693    +  repeat_region  AAV2 ITR: inverted terminal repeat of adeno-associated virus serotype 2 inverted
   1698..1749    -  misc_feature   bom (fragment): basis of mobility region from pBR322
   1768..2223    +  rep_origin     f1 ori (sequence partly withheld): f1 bacteriophage origin of replication; arrow indicates direction of (+) strand synthesis
   2224..2273    -  misc_feature   bom (fragment): basis of mobility region from pBR322
   2375..2410    -  CDS            rop (fragment): Rop protein, which maintains plasmids at low copy number; rop
   2505..2609    +  promoter       AmpR promoter: bla
   2610..3470    +  CDS            AmpR: β-lactamase; bla; confers resistance to ampicillin, carbenicillin, and related antibiotics
   3641..4229    +  rep_origin     ori: high-copy-number ColE1/pMB1/pBR322/pUC origin of replication
   4302..4329    +  repeat_region  AAV2 ITR (fragment): inverted terminal repeat of adeno-associated virus serotype 2 inverted
   4358..4385    +  repeat_region  AAV2 ITR (fragment): inverted terminal repeat of adeno-associated virus serotype 2 inverted
