[The description below was written by a language model from this plasmid's Addgene catalogue record and pLannotate feature annotations shown in this document.]
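Description:
AiP20015 - pAAV-AiE3047m-minBG-SYFP2-WPRE3-BGHpA is an adeno-associated virus transfer plasmid built on a pAAV2 backbone and intended for packaging into recombinant AAV that reports enhancer activity in the brain. In bacteria it is maintained by a high-copy ColE1/pUC-type origin and selected with ampicillin through the β-lactamase gene and its own promoter. An f1 phage origin and small remnants of pBR322 bom and rop sequences are also present in the backbone. The expression cassette is flanked by AAV2 inverted terminal repeats, which provide the signals for replication and encapsidation of the vector genome. In the annotated 4,816 nt sequence one ITR is detected in full, while the other appears only as two short fragments, which may reflect sequencing or annotation difficulty with these structured repeats rather than a real truncation.

The payload pairs the AiE3047m enhancer with a minimal beta-globin promoter (minBG). The minimal promoter has little activity alone, so transcription depends on the cell-type-selective activity of the upstream enhancer. Neither the enhancer nor minBG was annotated in the feature table, but the unannotated stretch upstream of the reporter is where they would be expected to lie. The cassette drives SYFP2, a rapidly maturing monomeric yellow fluorescent protein derived from Aequorea victoria. It is followed by WPRE3, a shortened woodchuck hepatitis virus posttranscriptional element (seen as two WPRE fragments) that boosts transcript expression, and then by the bovine growth hormone polyadenylation signal. According to the record, the enhancer is designed to drive AAV-mediated transgene expression in specific populations of brain cells, as part of a toolkit for genetic access to cortical cell types. The record does not state which population it targets.
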