Addgene plasmid #230767: AiP20015 - pAAV-AiE3047m-minBG-SYFP2-WPRE3-BGHpA
Purpose: AiE3047m is an enhancer sequence, designed to drive AAV-mediated transgene expression in specific populations of brain cells
Depositing lab: Allen Institute for Brain Science & Bosiljka Tasic. Depositing organization: Allen Institute. Publication: A suite of enhancer AAVs and transgenic mouse lines for genetic access to cortical cell types. Ben-Simon Y, Hooper M, Narayan S, Daigle TL, Dwivedi D, Way SW, Oster A, Stafford DA, Mich JK, Taormina MJ, Martinez RA, Opitz-Araya X, Roth JR, Alexander JR, Allen S, Amster A, Arbuckle J, Ayala A, Baker PM, Bakken TE, Barcelli T, Barta S, Bendrick J, Bertagnolli D, Bielstein C, Bishwakarma P, Bowlus J, Boyer G, Brouner K, Casian B, Casper T, Chakka AB, Chakrabarty R, Chance RK, Chavan S, Clark M, Colbert K, Collman F, Daniel S, Departee M, DiValentin P, Donadio N, Dotson N, Egdorf T, Fliss T, Gabitto M, Garcia J, Gary A, Gasperini M, Gloe J, Goldy J, Gore BB, Graybuck L, Greisman N, Haeseleer F, Halterman C, Haradon Z, Hastings SD, Helback O, Ho W, Hockemeyer D, Huang C, Huff S, Hunker A, Johansen N, Jones D, Juneau Z, Kalmbach B, Kannan M, Khem S, Kussick E, Kutsal R, Larsen R, Lee C, Lee AY, Leibly M, Lenz GH, Li S, Liang E, Lusk N, Madigan Z, Malloy J, Malone J, McCue R, Melchor J, Mollenkopf T, Moosman S, Morin E, Newman D, Ng L, Ngo K, Omstead V, Otto S, Oyama A, Pena N, Pham T, Phillips E, Pom CA, Potekhina L, Ransford S, Ray PL, Rette D, Reynoldson C, Rimorin C, Rocha D, Ruiz A, Sanchez REA, Sawyer L, Sedeno-Cortes A, Sevigny JP, Shapovalova N, Shepard N, Shulga L, Sigler AR, Siverts L, Soliman S, Somasundaram S, Staats B, Stewart K, Szelenyi E, Tieu M, Trader C, Tran A, van Velthoven CTJ, Walker M, Wang Y, Weed N, Wirthlin M, Wood T, Wynalda B, Yao Z, Zhou T, Ariza J, Dee N, Reding M, Ronellenfitch K, Mufti S, Sunkin SM, Smith KA, Esposito L, Waters J, Thyagarajan B, Yao S, Lein ES, Zeng H, Levi BP, Ngai J, Ting JT, Tasic B. Cell. 2025 May 16:S0092-8674(25)00513-6. doi: 10.1016/j.cell.2025.05.002. PubMed 40403729.
Backbone
  Vector backbone: pAAV2
  Vector type: AAV
Growth in bacteria
  Bacterial resistance: Ampicillin, 100 μg/mL
  Growth temperature: 37°C
  Growth strain: NEB Stable
  Copy number: High Copy
Gene/Insert
  Gene/Insert name: SYFP2
  Species: Synthetic
  Promoter: minBG
  Cloning method: Gibson Cloning
Terms and licenses: Academic/Nonprofit Terms; Industry Terms: Not Available to Industry
How to cite: AiP20015 - pAAV-AiE3047m-minBG-SYFP2-WPRE3-BGHpA was a gift from Allen Institute for Brain Science & Bosiljka Tasic (Addgene plasmid # 230767 ; http://n2t.net/addgene:230767 ; RRID:Addgene_230767)
